Addgene plasmid #215896: pGL2-deltaTAR-luciferase
Purpose: Expression of luciferase
Depositing lab: Kumiko Ui-Tei. Depositing organization: The University of Tokyo. Publication: TRBP-Dicer interaction may enhance HIV-1 TAR RNA translation via TAR RNA processing, repressing host-cell apoptosis. Komori C, Takahashi T, Nakano Y, Ui-Tei K. Biol Open. 2020 Feb 25;9(2):bio050435. doi: 10.1242/bio.050435. PubMed 32051109.
Backbone
  Vector backbone: pGL2-Basic
  Vector type: Luciferase
Growth in bacteria
  Bacterial resistance: Ampicillin, 100 μg/mL
  Growth temperature: 37°C
  Growth strain: DH5alpha
  Copy number: High Copy
Gene/Insert
  Gene/Insert name: luciferase
  Species: Renilla
  Cloning method: Ligation Independent Cloning
Terms and licenses: Academic/Nonprofit Terms; Industry Terms: Not Available to Industry
How to cite: pGL2-deltaTAR-luciferase was a gift from Kumiko Ui-Tei (Addgene plasmid # 215896 ; http://n2t.net/addgene:215896 ; RRID:Addgene_215896)
