[The description below was written by a language model from this plasmid's Addgene catalogue record and pLannotate feature annotations shown in this document.]
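Description:
pGL2-deltaTAR-luciferase is a mammalian luciferase reporter plasmid built on the pGL2-Basic backbone, about 6.4 kb according to the sequenced record. It is propagated in E. coli through a high-copy ColE1/pUC-type origin and selected with ampicillin via the β-lactamase gene and its own promoter. An f1 phage origin is also present, which in principle permits single-stranded DNA production.

Upstream of the reporter, the feature table shows a roughly 450 bp HIV-1 LTR fragment followed by a very short further LTR fragment. Together with the name, this suggests that the HIV-1 LTR serves as the promoter and that the TAR element, the stem-loop normally found at the start of HIV-1 transcripts, has been removed, although the record does not explicitly state the promoter or the extent of the deletion. The LTR sequence is followed by a full-length luciferase coding sequence, then the SV40 small t intron and SV40 late polyadenylation signal typical of pGL2 vectors. A second SV40 poly(A) signal lies upstream of the LTR, where it limits read-through transcription from the backbone. The catalogue entry lists the insert species as Renilla, but the annotated open reading frame matches firefly (Photinus pyralis) luciferase, as expected for pGL2, so the two sources disagree. The short hits to CmR, TcR, lacZα, large T antigen and C9orf85 are small fragments, most likely backbone remnants or incidental matches rather than functional genes.

The stated purpose is simply luciferase expression. The associated study concerns TRBP–Dicer interaction and HIV-1 TAR RNA translation, so this plasmid plausibly serves as the TAR-less comparison for a TAR-containing reporter.
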