Features (pLannotate 1.2.2; 17 found; start..end, strand, type, name):
    248..700     +  LTR            3' LTR (fragment): 3' long terminal repeat (LTR) from HIV-1
    704..728     +  LTR            5' LTR (truncated) (fragment): truncated 5' long terminal repeat (LTR) from HIV-1
    751..2400    +  CDS            LUCI_PHOPY: Experimental evidence at protein level: Swiss-Prot protein existence level 1. Produces green light with a wavelength of 562 nm. From Photinus pyralis (Common eastern firefly) (Lampyris pyralis).
   2448..2478    +  CDS            CmR (fragment): chloramphenicol acetyltransferase confers resistance to chloramphenicol
   2568..2642    +  CDS            small t antigen (fragment): SV40 (simian virus 40) small t antigen
   2644..2709    +  intron         small t intron: SV40 (simian virus 40) small t antigen intron
   2839..2859    +  CDS            SV40 NLS: nuclear localization signal of SV40 (simian virus 40) large T antigen
   3178..3261    +  CDS            large T antigen (fragment): large T antigen from SV40 (simian virus 40)
   3284..3418    +  polyA_signal   SV40 poly(A) signal: SV40 polyadenylation signal
   3419..3551    +  CDS            TcR (fragment): tetracycline efflux protein; tet; confers resistance to tetracycline
   3731..4319    -  rep_origin     ori: high-copy-number ColE1/pMB1/pBR322/pUC origin of replication
   4490..5350    -  CDS            AmpR: β-lactamase; bla; confers resistance to ampicillin, carbenicillin, and related antibiotics
   5351..5455    -  promoter       AmpR promoter: bla
   5482..5910    +  rep_origin     f1 ori (sequence partly withheld): f1 bacteriophage origin of replication; arrow indicates direction of (+) strand synthesis
   5942..6009    -  CDS            lacZα (fragment): LacZα fragment of β-galactosidase; lacZ fragment
   6127..6248    +  polyA_signal   SV40 poly(A) signal: SV40 polyadenylation signal
   6354..150     -  CDS            C9orf85 (fragment) (across the origin): CI085_HUMAN - Experimental evidence at protein level: Swiss-Prot protein existence level 1. From Homo sapiens (Human).
>Addgene plasmid #215896 | pGL2-deltaTAR-luciferase | addgene full sequence | sequence record 443702 | Addgene NGS Result
AAACACAAAAATTAGCTGGGCATGGTGGTGGGCACCTGTAATCCCAGCTATTCAGGAGGCTGAGGCACAA
GAATTGCTTGAACCCAGGAGGCGGAGATTGCAGTGAGCCAAGATTGTGCCACTGCACTCCAGCCTGGGCA
ACAAGAGCAAAACTCTATCTCAAAAAAAAAAAAAAAAAAAAAAATTTAATTTTAAGAGCCTGAAAAGTCG
AAGCCAAGGCAGGCAGAAGAGATAGTCACATCACATATGGAAGGGCTAATTCACTCCCAAAGAAGACAAG
ATATCCTTGATCTGTGGATCTACCACACACAAGGCTACTTCCCTGATTGGCAGAACTACACACCAGGGCC
AGGGGTCAGATATCCACTGACCTTTGGATGGTGCTACAAGCTAGTACCAGTTGAGCCAGATAAGGTAGAA
GAAGCCAATAAAGGAGAGAACACCAGCTTGTTACACCCTGTGAGCCTGCATGGAATGGATGACCCTGAGA
GAGAAGTGTTAGAGTGGAGGTTTGACAGCCGCCTAGCATTTCATCACGTGGCCCGAGAGCTGCATCCGGA
GTACTTCAAGAACTGCTGACATCGAGCTTGCTACAAGGGACTTTCCGCTGGGGACTTTCCAGGGAGGCGT
GGCCTGGGCGGGACTGGGGAGTGGCGAGCCCTCAGATGCTGCATATAAGCAGCTGCTTTTTGCCTGTACT
AGTACTGCTTAAGCCTCAATAAAGCTTGGCATTCCGGTACTGTTGGTAAAATGGAAGACGCCAAAAACAT
AAAGAAAGGCCCGGCGCCATTCTATCCTCTAGAGGATGGAACCGCTGGAGAGCAACTGCATAAGGCTATG
AAGAGATACGCCCTGGTTCCTGGAACAATTGCTTTTACAGATGCACATATCGAGGTGAACATCACGTACG
CGGAATACTTCGAAATGTCCGTTCGGTTGGCAGAAGCTATGAAACGATATGGGCTGAATACAAATCACAG
AATCGTCGTATGCAGTGAAAACTCTCTTCAATTCTTTATGCCGGTGTTGGGCGCGTTATTTATCGGAGTT
GCAGTTGCGCCCGCGAACGACATTTATAATGAACGTGAATTGCTCAACAGTATGAACATTTCGCAGCCTA
CCGTAGTGTTTGTTTCCAAAAAGGGGTTGCAAAAAATTTTGAACGTGCAAAAAAAATTACCAATAATCCA
GAAAATTATTATCATGGATTCTAAAACGGATTACCAGGGATTTCAGTCGATGTACACGTTCGTCACATCT
CATCTACCTCCCGGTTTTAATGAATACGATTTTGTACCAGAGTCCTTTGATCGTGACAAAACAATTGCAC
TGATAATGAATTCCTCTGGATCTACTGGGTTACCTAAGGGTGTGGCCCTTCCGCATAGAACTGCCTGCGT
CAGATTCTCGCATGCCAGAGATCCTATTTTTGGCAATCAAATCATTCCGGATACTGCGATTTTAAGTGTT
GTTCCATTCCATCACGGTTTTGGAATGTTTACTACACTCGGATATTTGATATGTGGATTTCGAGTCGTCT
TAATGTATAGATTTGAAGAAGAGCTGTTTTTACGATCCCTTCAGGATTACAAAATTCAAAGTGCGTTGCT
AGTACCAACCCTATTTTCATTCTTCGCCAAAAGCACTCTGATTGACAAATACGATTTATCTAATTTACAC
GAAATTGCTTCTGGGGGCGCACCTCTTTCGAAAGAAGTCGGGGAAGCGGTTGCAAAACGCTTCCATCTTC
CAGGGATACGACAAGGATATGGGCTCACTGAGACTACATCAGCTATTCTGATTACACCCGAGGGGGATGA
TAAACCGGGCGCGGTCGGTAAAGTTGTTCCATTTTTTGAAGCGAAGGTTGTGGATCTGGATACCGGGAAA
ACGCTGGGCGTTAATCAGAGAGGCGAATTATGTGTCAGAGGACCTATGATTATGTCCGGTTATGTAAACA
ATCCGGAAGCGACCAACGCCTTGATTGACAAGGATGGATGGCTACATTCTGGAGACATAGCTTACTGGGA
CGAAGACGAACACTTCTTCATAGTTGACCGCTTGAAGTCTTTAATTAAATACAAAGGATATCAGGTGGCC
CCCGCTGAATTGGAATCGATATTGTTACAACACCCCAACATCTTCGACGCGGGCGTGGCAGGTCTTCCCG
ACGATGACGCCGGTGAACTTCCCGCCGCCGTTGTTGTTTTGGAGCACGGAAAGACGATGACGGAAAAAGA
GATCGTGGATTACGTCGCCAGTCAAGTAACAACCGCGAAAAAGTTGCGCGGAGGAGTTGTGTTTGTGGAC
GAAGTACCGAAAGGTCTTACCGGAAAACTCGACGCAAGAAAAATCAGAGAGATCCTCATAAAGGCCAAGA
AGGGCGGAAAGTCCAAATTGTAAAATGTAACTGTATTCAGCGATGACGAAATTCTTAGCTATTGTAATAC
TGCGATGAGTGGCAGGGCGGGGCGTAATTTTTTTAAGGCAGTTATTGGTGCCCTTAAACGCCTGGTTGCT
ACGCCTGAATAAGTGATAATAAGCGGATGAATGGCAGAAATTCGCCGGATCTTTGTGAAGGAACCTTACT
TCTGTGGTGTGACATAATTGGACAAACTACCTACAGAGATTTAAAGCTCTAAGGTAAATATAAAATTTTT
AAGTGTATAATGTGTTAAACTACTGATTCTAATTGTTTGTGTATTTTAGATTCCAACCTATGGAACTGAT
GAATGGGAGCAGTGGTGGAATGCCTTTAATGAGGAAAACCTGTTTTGCTCAGAAGAAATGCCATCTAGTG
ATGATGAGGCTACTGCTGACTCTCAACATTCTACTCCTCCAAAAAAGAAGAGAAAGGTAGAAGACCCCAA
GGACTTTCCTTCAGAATTGCTAAGTTTTTTGAGTCATGCTGTGTTTAGTAATAGAACTCTTGCTTGCTTT
GCTATTTACACCACAAAGGAAAAAGCTGCACTGCTATACAAGAAAATTATGGAAAAATATTCTGTAACCT
TTATAAGTAGGCATAACAGTTATAATCATAACATACTGTTTTTTCTTACTCCACACAGGCATAGAGTGTC
TGCTATTAATAACTATGCTCAAAAATTGTGTACCTTTAGCTTTTTAATTTGTAAAGGGGTTAATAAGGAA
TATTTGATGTATAGTGCCTTGACTAGAGATCATAATCAGCCATACCACATTTGTAGAGGTTTTACTTGCT
TTAAAAAACCTCCCACACCTCCCCCTGAACCTGAAACATAAAATGAATGCAATTGTTGTTGTTAACTTGT
TTATTGCAGCTTATAATGGTTACAAATAAAGCAATAGCATCACAAATTTCACAAATAAAGCATTTTTTTC
ACTGCATTCTAGTTGTGGTTTGTCCAAACTCATCAATGTATCTTATCATGTCTGGATCCGTCGACCGATG
CCCTTGAGAGCCTTCAACCCAGTCAGCTCCTTCCGGTGGGCGCGGGGCATGACTATCGTCGCCGCACTTA
TGACTGTCTTCTTTATCATGCAACTCGTAGGACAGGTGCCGGCAGCGCTCTTCCGCTTCCTCGCTCACTG
ACTCGCTGCGCTCGGTCGTTCGGCTGCGGCGAGCGGTATCAGCTCACTCAAAGGCGGTAATACGGTTATC
CACAGAATCAGGGGATAACGCAGGAAAGAACATGTGAGCAAAAGGCCAGCAAAAGGCCAGGAACCGTAAA
AAGGCCGCGTTGCTGGCGTTTTTCCATAGGCTCCGCCCCCCTGACGAGCATCACAAAAATCGACGCTCAA
GTCAGAGGTGGCGAAACCCGACAGGACTATAAAGATACCAGGCGTTTCCCCCTGGAAGCTCCCTCGTGCG
CTCTCCTGTTCCGACCCTGCCGCTTACCGGATACCTGTCCGCCTTTCTCCCTTCGGGAAGCGTGGCGCTT
TCTCATAGCTCACGCTGTAGGTATCTCAGTTCGGTGTAGGTCGTTCGCTCCAAGCTGGGCTGTGTGCACG
AACCCCCCGTTCAGCCCGACCGCTGCGCCTTATCCGGTAACTATCGTCTTGAGTCCAACCCGGTAAGACA
CGACTTATCGCCACTGGCAGCAGCCACTGGTAACAGGATTAGCAGAGCGAGGTATGTAGGCGGTGCTACA
GAGTTCTTGAAGTGGTGGCCTAACTACGGCTACACTAGAAGAACAGTATTTGGTATCTGCGCTCTGCTGA
AGCCAGTTACCTTCGGAAAAAGAGTTGGTAGCTCTTGATCCGGCAAACAAACCACCGCTGGTAGCGGTGG
TTTTTTTGTTTGCAAGCAGCAGATTACGCGCAGAAAAAAAGGATCTCAAGAAGATCCTTTGATCTTTTCT
ACGGGGTCTGACGCTCAGTGGAACGAAAACTCACGTTAAGGGATTTTGGTCATGAGATTATCAAAAAGGA
TCTTCACCTAGATCCTTTTAAATTAAAAATGAAGTTTTAAATCAATCTAAAGTATATATGAGTAAACTTG
GTCTGACAGTTACCAATGCTTAATCAGTGAGGCACCTATCTCAGCGATCTGTCTATTTCGTTCATCCATA
GTTGCCTGACTCCCCGTCGTGTAGATAACTACGATACGGGAGGGCTTACCATCTGGCCCCAGTGCTGCAA
TGATACCGCGAGACCCACGCTCACCGGCTCCAGATTTATCAGCAATAAACCAGCCAGCCGGAAGGGCCGA
GCGCAGAAGTGGTCCTGCAACTTTATCCGCCTCCATCCAGTCTATTAATTGTTGCCGGGAAGCTAGAGTA
AGTAGTTCGCCAGTTAATAGTTTGCGCAACGTTGTTGCCATTGCTACAGGCATCGTGGTGTCACGCTCGT
CGTTTGGTATGGCTTCATTCAGCTCCGGTTCCCAACGATCAAGGCGAGTTACATGATCCCCCATGTTGTG
CAAAAAAGCGGTTAGCTCCTTCGGTCCTCCGATCGTTGTCAGAAGTAAGTTGGCCGCAGTGTTATCACTC
ATGGTTATGGCAGCACTGCATAATTCTCTTACTGTCATGCCATCCGTAAGATGCTTTTCTGTGACTGGTG
AGTACTCAACCAAGTCATTCTGAGAATAGTGTATGCGGCGACCGAGTTGCTCTTGCCCGGCGTCAATACG
GGATAATACCGCGCCACATAGCAGAACTTTAAAAGTGCTCATCATTGGAAAACGTTCTTCGGGGCGAAAA
CTCTCAAGGATCTTACCGCTGTTGAGATCCAGTTCGATGTAACCCACTCGTGCACCCAACTGATCTTCAG
CATCTTTTACTTTCACCAGCGTTTCTGGGTGAGCAAAAACAGGAAGGCAAAATGCCGCAAAAAAGGGAAT
AAGGGCGACACGGAAATGTTGAATACTCATACTCTTCCTTTTTCAATATTATTGAAGCATTTATCAGGGT
TATTGTCTCATGAGCGGATACATATTTGAATGTATTTAGAAAAATAAACAAATAGGGGTTCCGCGCACAT
TTCCCCGAAAAGTGCCACCTG
[124 nt withheld, positions 5482-5605]
C
[91 nt withheld, positions 5607-5697]
A
[49 nt withheld, positions 5699-5747]
CCTTTGACGTTGGAGTCCACGTTCTTT
[37 nt withheld, positions 5775-5811]
ACCCTATCTCGGTCTATTCTTTTGATTTATAAGGGATTTTGCCGATTTCGGCCTATTGGTTAAAAAATGA
GCTGATTTAACAAAAATTTAACGCGAATTTTAACAAAATATTAACGCTTACAATTTGCCATTCGCCATTC
AGGCTGCGCAACTGTTGGGAAGGGCGATCGGTGCGGGCCTCTTCGCTATTACGCCAGCCCAAGCTACCAT
GATAAGTAAGTAATATTAAGGTACGTGGAGGTTTTACTTGCTTTAAAAAACCTCCCACACCTCCCCCTGA
ACCTGAAACATAAAATGAATGCAATTGTTGTTGTTAACTTGTTTATTGCAGCTTATAATGGTTACAAATA
AAGCAATAGCATCACAAATTTCACAAATAAAGCATTTTTTTCACTGCATTCTAGTTGTGGTTTGTCCAAA
CTCATCAATGTATCTTATGGTACTGTAACTGAGCTAACATAACCCAATTCAATTTTGGGCCAGGTGAGGT
GGCTCACGTCTGTAATCTCAGCACTTTGGGAGGCTGAGGGGGGTGGATCACCTGAGGTCAGGAGTTCAAG
ACCAGCCTGGCCAACATGGTAAAACCCTGTCTCTACTAA
